>Addgene plasmid #114683 | pRC04 | depositor full sequence | sequence record 217689 | pRC04 sequence 7379 bps
CCGACACCATCGAATGGTGCAAAACCTTTCGCGGTATGGCATGATAGCGCCCGGAAGAGAGTCAATTCAG
GGTGGTGAATGTGAAACCAGTAACGTTATACGATGTCGCAGAGTATGCCGGTGTCTCTTATCAGACCGTT
TCCCGCGTGGTGAACCAGGCCAGCCACGTTTCTGCGAAAACGCGGGAAAAAGTGGAAGCGGCGATGGCGG
AGCTGAATTACATTCCCAACCGCGTGGCACAACAACTGGCGGGCAAACAGTCGTTGCTGATTGGCGTTGC
CACCTCCAGTCTGGCCCTGCACGCGCCGTCGCAAATTGTCGCGGCGATTAAATCTCGCGCCGATCAACTG
GGTGCCAGCGTGGTGGTGTCGATGGTAGAACGAAGCGGCGTCGAAGCCTGTAAAGCGGCGGTGCACAATC
TTCTCGCGCAACGCGTCAGTGGGCTGATCATTAACTATCCGCTGGATGACCAGGATGCCATTGCTGTGGA
AGCTGCCTGCACTAATGTTCCGGCGTTATTTCTTGATGTCTCTGACCAGACACCCATCAACAGTATTATT
TTCTCCCATGAAGACGGTACGCGACTGGGCGTGGAGCATCTGGTCGCATTGGGTCACCAGCAAATCGCGC
TGTTAGCGGGCCCATTAAGTTCTGTCTCGGCGCGTCTGCGTCTGGCTGGCTGGCATAAATATCTCACTCG
CAATCAAATTCAGCCGATAGCGGAACGGGAAGGCGACTGGAGTGCCATGTCCGGTTTTCAACAAACCATG
CAAATGCTGAATGAGGGCATCGTTCCCACTGCGATGCTGGTTGCCAACGATCAGATGGCGCTGGGCGCAA
TGCGCGCCATTACCGAGTCCGGGCTGCGCGTTGGTGCGGATATCTCGGTAGTGGGATACGACGATACCGA
AGACAGCTCATGTTATATCCCGCCGTTAACCACCATCAAACAGGATTTTCGCCTGCTGGGGCAAACCAGC
GTGGACCGCTTGCTGCAACTCTCTCAGGGCCAGGCGGTGAAGGGCAATCAGCTGTTGCCCGTCTCACTGG
TGAAAAGAAAAACCACCCTGGCGCCCAATACGCAAACCGCCTCTCCCCGCGCGTTGGCCGATTCATTAAT
GCAGCTGGCACGACAGGTTTCCCGACTGGAAAGCGGGCAGTGAGCGCAACGCAATTAATGTAAGTTAGCT
CACTCATTAGGCACAATTCTCATGTTTGACAGCTTATCATCGACTGCACGGTGCACCAATGCTTCTGGCG
TCAGGCAGCCATCGGAAGCTGTGGTATGGCTGTGCAGGTCGTAAATCACTGCATAATTCGTGTCGCTCAA
GGCGCACTCCCGTTCTGGATAATGTTTTTTGCGCCGACATCATAACGGTTCTGGCAAATATTCTGAAATG
AGCTGTTGACAATTAATCATCGGCTCGTATAATGTGTGGAATTGTGAGCGGATAACAATTTCACACAGGA
AACAGCCAGTCCGTTTAGGTGTTTTCACGAGCACTTCACCAACAAGGACCATAGATTATGAAAACTGAAG
AAGGTAAACTGGTAATCTGGATTAACGGCGATAAAGGCTATAACGGTCTCGCTGAAGTCGGTAAGAAATT
CGAGAAAGATACCGGAATTAAAGTCACCGTTGAGCATCCGGATAAACTGGAAGAGAAATTCCCACAGGTT
GCGGCAACTGGCGATGGCCCTGACATTATCTTCTGGGCACACGACCGCTTTGGTGGCTACGCTCAATCTG
GCCTGTTGGCTGAAATCACCCCGGACAAAGCGTTCCAGGACAAGCTGTATCCGTTTACCTGGGATGCCGT
ACGTTACAACGGCAAGCTGATTGCTTACCCGATCGCTGTTGAAGCGTTATCGCTGATTTATAACAAAGAT
CTGCTGCCGAACCCGCCAAAAACCTGGGAAGAGATCCCGGCGCTGGATAAAGAACTGAAAGCGAAAGGTA
AGAGCGCGCTGATGTTCAACCTGCAAGAACCGTACTTCACCTGGCCGCTGATTGCTGCTGACGGGGGTTA
TGCGTTCAAGTATGAAAACGGCAAGTACGACATTAAAGACGTGGGCGTGGATAACGCTGGCGCGAAAGCG
GGTCTGACCTTCCTGGTTGACCTGATTAAAAACAAACACATGAATGCAGACACCGATTACTCCATCGCAG
AAGCTGCCTTTAATAAAGGCGAAACAGCGATGACCATCAACGGCCCGTGGGCATGGTCCAACATCGACAC
CAGCAAAGTGAATTATGGTGTAACGGTACTGCCGACCTTCAAGGGTCAACCATCCAAACCGTTCGTTGGC
GTGCTGAGCGCAGGTATTAACGCCGCCAGTCCGAACAAAGAGCTGGCAAAAGAGTTCCTCGAAAACTATC
TGCTGACTGATGAAGGTCTGGAAGCGGTTAATAAAGACAAACCGCTGGGTGCCGTAGCGCTGAAGTCTTA
CGAGGAAGAGTTGGCGAAAGATCCACGTATTGCCGCCACCATGGAAAACGCCCAGAAAGGTGAAATCATG
CCGAACATCCCGCAGATGTCCGCTTTCTGGTATGCCGTGCGTACTGCGGTGATCAACGCCGCCAGCGGTC
GTCAGACTGTCGATGAAGCCCTGAAAGACGCGCAGACTAATTCGAGCTCGAACAACAACAACAATAACAA
TAACAACAACCTCGGGATCGAGGGAAGGATTTCAACTAGTGGATCTGGTGGTGGTGGCGGTTCCATGAGC
GAGAATCTTTATTTTCAGGGATCCATG
[270 nt withheld, positions 2758-3027]
GGTGGCGGCGGGAGTGGAGGAGGTGGGAGTGGAGAAAGCTTGTTTAAGGGGCCGCGTGATTACAACCCGA
TATCGAGCACCATTTGTCATTTGACGAATGAATCTGATGGGCACACAACATCGTTGTATGGTATTGGATT
TGGTCCCTTCATCATTACAAACAAGCACTTGTTTAGAAGAAATAATGGAACACTGTTGGTCCAATCACTA
CATGGTGTATTCAAGGTCAAGAACACCACGACTTTGCAACAACACCTCATTGATGGGAGGGACATGATAA
TTATTCGCATGCCTAAGGATTTCCCACCATTTCCTCAAAAGCTGAAATTTAGAGAGCCACAAAGGGAAGA
GCGCATATGTCTTGTGACAACCAACTTCCAAACTTGATAAAGCGGCCGCCACCATCACCACCACCACTAG
GGGCCGCACTCGAGAAGCTTGGCACTGGCCGTCGTTTTACAACGTCGTGACTGGGAAAACCCTGGCGTTA
CCCAACTTAATCGCCTTGCAGCACATCCCCCTTTCGCCAGCTGGCGTAATAGCGAAGAGGCCCGCACCGA
TCGCCCTTCCCAACAGTTGCGCAGCCTGAATGGCGAATGGCAGCTTGGCTGTTTTGGCGGATGAGATAAG
ATTTTCAGCCTGATACAGATTAAATCAGAACGCAGAAGCGGTCTGATAAAACAGAATTTGCCTGGCGGCA
GTAGCGCGGTGGTCCCACCTGACCCCATGCCGAACTCAGAAGTGAAACGCCGTAGCGCCGATGGTAGTGT
GGGGTCTCCCCATGCGAGAGTAGGGAACTGCCAGGCATCAAATAAAACGAAAGGCTCAGTCGAAAGACTG
GGCCTTTCGTTTTATCTGTTGTTTGTCGGTGAACGCTCTCCTGAGTAGGACAAATCCGCCGGGAGCGGAT
TTGAACGTTGCGAAGCAACGGCCCGGAGGGTGGCGGGCAGGACGCCCGCCATAAACTGCCAGGCATCAAA
TTAAGCAGAAGGCCATCCTGACGGATGGCCTTTTTGCGTTTCTACAAACTCTTTTTGTTTATTTTTCTAA
ATACATTCAAATATGTATCCGCTCATGAGACAATAACCCTGATAAATGCTTCAATAATATTGAAAAAGGA
AGAGTATGAGTATTCAACATTTCCGTGTCGCCCTTATTCCCTTTTTTGCGGCATTTTGCCTTCCTGTTTT
TGCTCACCCAGAAACGCTGGTGAAAGTAAAAGATGCTGAAGATCAGTTGGGTGCACGAGTGGGTTACATC
GAACTGGATCTCAACAGCGGTAAGATCCTTGAGAGTTTTCGCCCCGAAGAACGTTCTCCAATGATGAGCA
CTTTTAAAGTTCTGCTATGTGGCGCGGTATTATCCCGTGTTGACGCCGGGCAAGAGCAACTCGGTCGCCG
CATACACTATTCTCAGAATGACTTGGTTGAGTACTCACCAGTCACAGAAAAGCATCTTACGGATGGCATG
ACAGTAAGAGAATTATGCAGTGCTGCCATAACCATGAGTGATAACACTGCGGCCAACTTACTTCTGACAA
CGATCGGAGGACCGAAGGAGCTAACCGCTTTTTTGCACAACATGGGGGATCATGTAACTCGCCTTGATCG
TTGGGAACCGGAGCTGAATGAAGCCATACCAAACGACGAGCGTGACACCACGATGCCTGTAGCAATGGCA
ACAACGTTGCGCAAACTATTAACTGGCGAACTACTTACTCTAGCTTCCCGGCAACAATTAATAGACTGGA
TGGAGGCGGATAAAGTTGCAGGACCACTTCTGCGCTCGGCCCTTCCGGCTGGCTGGTTTATTGCTGATAA
ATCTGGAGCCGGTGAGCGTGGGTCTCGCGGTATCATTGCAGCACTGGGGCCAGATGGTAAGCCCTCCCGT
ATCGTAGTTATCTACACGACGGGGAGTCAGGCAACTATGGATGAACGAAATAGACAGATCGCTGAGATAG
GTGCCTCACTGATTAAGCATTGGTAACTGTCAGACCAAGTTTACTCATATATACTTTAGATTGATT
[38 nt withheld, positions 5054-5091]
A
[37 nt withheld, positions 5093-5129]
ATTTTGTTAAAATTCGCGTTAAATTTTTGTTAAATCAGCTCATTTTTTAACCAATAGGCCGAAATCGGCA
AAATCCCTTATAAATCAAAAGAATAGCCCGAGATAGGGT
[37 nt withheld, positions 5239-5275]
AAAGAACGTGGACTCCAACGTCAAAGG
[141 nt withheld, positions 5303-5443]
G
[125 nt withheld, positions 5445-5569]
AAAGGATCTAGGTGAAGATCCTTTTTGATAATCTCATGACCAAAATCCCTTAACGTGAGTTTTCGTTCCA
CTGAGCGTCAGACCCCGTAGAAAAGATCAAAGGATCTTCTTGAGATCCTTTTTTTCTGCGCGTAATCTGC
TGCTTGCAAACAAAAAAACCACCGCTACCAGCGGTGGTTTGTTTGCCGGATCAAGAGCTACCAACTCTTT
TTCCGAAGGTAACTGGCTTCAGCAGAGCGCAGATACCAAATACTGTCCTTCTAGTGTAGCCGTAGTTAGG
CCACCACTTCAAGAACTCTGTAGCACCGCCTACATACCTCGCTCTGCTAATCCTGTTACCAGTGGCTGCT
GCCAGTGGCGATAAGTCGTGTCTTACCGGGTTGGACTCAAGACGATAGTTACCGGATAAGGCGCAGCGGT
CGGGCTGAACGGGGGGTTCGTGCACACAGCCCAGCTTGGAGCGAACGACCTACACCGAACTGAGATACCT
ACAGCGTGAGCTATGAGAAAGCGCCACGCTTCCCGAAGGGAGAAAGGCGGACAGGTATCCGGTAAGCGGC
AGGGTCGGAACAGGAGAGCGCACGAGGGAGCTTCCAGGGGGAAACGCCTGGTATCTTTATAGTCCTGTCG
GGTTTCGCCACCTCTGACTTGAGCGTCGATTTTTGTGATGCTCGTCAGGGGGGCGGAGCCTATGGAAAAA
CGCCAGCAACGCGGCCTTTTTACGGTTCCTGGCCTTTTGCTGGCCTTTTGCTCACATGTTCTTTCCTGCG
TTATCCCCTGATTCTGTGGATAACCGTATTACCGCCTTTGAGTGAGCTGATACCGCTCGCCGCAGCCGAA
CGACCGAGCGCAGCGAGTCAGTGAGCGAGGAAGCGGAAGAGCGCCTGATGCGGTATTTTCTCCTTACGCA
TCTGTGCGGTATTTCACACCGCATATGGTGCACTCTCAGTACAATCTGCTCTGATGCCGCATAGTTAAGC
CAGTATACACTCCGCTATCGCTACGTGACTGGGTCATGGCTGCGCCCCGACACCCGCCAACACCCGCTGA
CGCGCCCTGACGGGCTTGTCTGCTCCCGGCATCCGCTTACAGACAAGCTGTGACCGTCTCCGGGAGCTGC
ATGTGTCAGAGGTTTTCACCGTCATCACCGAAACGCGCGAGGCAGCTGCGGTAAAGCTCATCAGCGTGGT
CGTGCAGCGATTCACAGATGTCTGCCTGTTCATCCGCGTCCAGCTCGTTGAGTTTCTCCAGAAGCGTTAA
TGTCTGGCTTCTGATAAAGCGGGCCATGTTAAGGGCGGTTTTTTCCTGTTTGGTCACTGATGCCTCCGTG
TAAGGGGGATTTCTGTTCATGGGGGTAATGATACCGATGAAACGAGAGAGGATGCTCACGATACGGGTTA
CTGATGATGAACATGCCCGGTTACTGGAACGTTGTGAGGGTAAACAACTGGCGGTATGGATGCGGCGGGA
CCAGAGAAAAATCACTCAGGGTCAATGCCAGCGCTTCGTTAATACAGATGTAGGTGTTCCACAGGGTAGC
CAGCAGCATCCTGCGATGCAGATCCGGAACATAATGGTGCAGGGCGCTGACTTCCGCGTTTCCAGACTTT
ACGAAACACGGAAACCGAAGACCATTCATGTTGTTGCTCAGGTCGCAGACGTTTTGCAGCAGCAGTCGCT
TCACGTTCGCTCGCGTATCGGTGATTCATTCTGCTAACCAGTAAGGCAACCCCGCCAGCCTAGCCGGGTC
CTCAACGACAGGAGCACGATCATGCGCACCCGTGGCCAGGACCCAACGCTGCCCGAAATT
Features (pLannotate 1.2.2; 21 found; start..end, strand, type, name):
      3..80      +  promoter       lacIq promoter: lacI (mutant); In the lacIq allele, a single base change in the promoter boosts expression of the lacI gene about 10-fold.
     81..1163    +  CDS            lacI: lac repressor; lacI; The lac repressor binds to the lac operator to inhibit transcription in E. coli. This inhibition can be relieved by adding lactose or isopropyl-β-D-thiogalactopyranoside (IPTG).
   1176..1197    +  protein_bind   CAP binding site: CAP binding activates transcription in the presence of cAMP. E. coli catabolite activator protein
   1216..1233    +  promoter       tet promoter (fragment): E. coli promoter for tetracycline efflux protein gene
   1406..1434    +  promoter       tac promoter: strong E. coli promoter; hybrid between the trp and lac UV5 promoters
   1442..1458    +  protein_bind   lac operator: The lac repressor binds to the lac operator to inhibit transcription in E. coli. This inhibition can be relieved by adding lactose or isopropyl-β-D-thiogalactopyranoside (IPTG). lac repressor encoded by lacI
   1528..2628    +  CDS            MBP: maltose binding protein from E. coli; malE (mutated); This version of the gene does not encode a signal sequence, so MBP will remain in the cytosol.
   2730..2750    +  CDS            capTEV™ (fragment): composite tag for in vivo biotinylation, TEV protease cleavage, and 6xHis tagging
   2758..3024    +  CDS            FRB (sequence withheld): FKBP-rapamycin binding domain of human FRAP
   3058..3411    +  CDS            TEV protease (fragment): tobacco etch virus protease (Kapust et al., 2001)
   3470..3624    +  CDS            lacZα (fragment): LacZα fragment of β-galactosidase; lacZ fragment
   3717..3832    +  ncRNA          5S rRNA: Accession: RF00001 - 5S ribosomal RNA
   3836..3922    +  terminator     rrnB T1 terminator: Escherichia coli rrnB; transcription terminator T1 from the E. coli rrnB gene
   4014..4041    +  terminator     rrnB T2 terminator: transcription terminator T2 from the E. coli rrnB gene
   4061..4152    +  promoter       AmpR promoter: bla
   4153..5013    +  CDS            AmpR: β-lactamase; bla; confers resistance to ampicillin, carbenicillin, and related antibiotics
   5055..5568    -  rep_origin     M13 ori (sequence partly withheld): M13 bacteriophage origin of replication; arrow indicates direction of (+) strand synthesis
   5679..6267    +  rep_origin     ori: high-copy-number ColE1/pMB1/pBR322/pUC origin of replication
   6453..6593    -  misc_feature   bom: basis of mobility region from pBR322
   6695..6886    -  CDS            rop: Rop protein, which maintains plasmids at low copy number; rop
   6903..7283    +  CDS            YPB1_ECOLX: Protein predicted: Swiss-Prot protein existence level 4. From Escherichia coli.
