>Addgene plasmid #114683 | pRC04 | addgene full sequence | sequence record 223022 | Addgene NGS Result
TTGAGATCCTTTTTTTCTGCGCGTAATCTGCTGCTTGCAAACAAAAAAACCACCGCTACCAGCGGTGGTT
TGTTTGCCGGATCAAGAGCTACCAACTCTTTTTCCGAAGGTAACTGGCTTCAGCAGAGCGCAGATACCAA
ATACTGTCCTTCTAGTGTAGCCGTAGTTAGGCCACCACTTCAAGAACTCTGTAGCACCGCCTACATACCT
CGCTCTGCTAATCCTGTTACCAGTGGCTGCTGCCAGTGGCGATAAGTCGTGTCTTACCGGGTTGGACTCA
AGACGATAGTTACCGGATAAGGCGCAGCGGTCGGGCTGAACGGGGGGTTCGTGCACACAGCCCAGCTTGG
AGCGAACGACCTACACCGAACTGAGATACCTACAGCGTGAGCTATGAGAAAGCGCCACGCTTCCCGAAGG
GAGAAAGGCGGACAGGTATCCGGTAAGCGGCAGGGTCGGAACAGGAGAGCGCACGAGGGAGCTTCCAGGG
GGAAACGCCTGGTATCTTTATAGTCCTGTCGGGTTTCGCCACCTCTGACTTGAGCGTCGATTTTTGTGAT
GCTCGTCAGGGGGGCGGAGCCTATGGAAAAACGCCAGCAACGCGGCCTTTTTACGGTTCCTGGCCTTTTG
CTGGCCTTTTGCTCACATGTTCTTTCCTGCGTTATCCCCTGATTCTGTGGATAACCGTATTACCGCCTTT
GAGTGAGCTGATACCGCTCGCCGCAGCCGAACGACCGAGCGCAGCGAGTCAGTGAGCGAGGAAGCGGAAG
AGCGCCTGATGCGGTATTTTCTCCTTACGCATCTGTGCGGTATTTCACACCGCATATGGTGCACTCTCAG
TACAATCTGCTCTGATGCCGCATAGTTAAGCCAGTATACACTCCGCTATCGCTACGTGACTGGGTCATGG
CTGCGCCCCGACACCCGCCAACACCCGCTGACGCGCCCTGACGGGCTTGTCTGCTCCCGGCATCCGCTTA
CAGACAAGCTGTGACCGTCTCCGGGAGCTGCATGTGTCAGAGGTTTTCACCGTCATCACCGAAACGCGCG
AGGCAGCTGCGGTAAAGCTCATCAGCGTGGTCGTGCAGCGATTCACAGATGTCTGCCTGTTCATCCGCGT
CCAGCTCGTTGAGTTTCTCCAGAAGCGTTAATGTCTGGCTTCTGATAAAGCGGGCCATGTTAAGGGCGGT
TTTTTCCTGTTTGGTCACTGATGCCTCCGTGTAATGGGGATTTCTGTTCATGGGGGTAATGATACCGATG
AAACGAGAGAGGATGCTCACGATACGGGTTACTGATGATGAACATGCCCGGTTACTGGAACGTTGTGAGG
GTAAACAACTGGCGGTATGGATGCGGCGGGACCAGAGAAAAATCACTCAGGGTCAATGCCAGCGCTTCGT
TAATACAGATGTAGGTGTTCCACAGGGTAGCCAGCAGCATCCTGCGATGCAGATCCGGAACATAATGGTG
CAGGGCGCTGACTTCCGCGTTTCCAGACTTTACGAAACACGGAAACCGAAGACCATTCATGTTGTTGCTC
AGGTCGCAGACGTTTTGCAGCAGCAGTCGCTTCACGTTCGCTCGCGTATCGGTGATTCATTCTGCTAACC
AGTAAGGCAACCCCGCCAGCCTAGCCGGGTCCTCAACGACAGGAGCACGATCATGCGCACCCGTGGCCAG
GACCCAACGCTGCCCGAAATTCCGACACCATCGAATGGTGCAAAACCTTTCGCGGTATGGCATGATAGCG
CCCGGAAGAGAGTCAATTCAGGGTGGTGAATGTGAAACCAGTAACGTTATACGATGTCGCAGAGTATGCC
GGTGTCTCTTATCAGACCGTTTCCCGCGTGGTGAACCAGGCCAGCCACGTTTCTGCGAAAACGCGGGAAA
AAGTGGAAGCGGCGATGGCGGAGCTGAATTACATTCCCAACCGCGTGGCACAACAACTGGCGGGCAAACA
GTCGTTGCTGATTGGCGTTGCCACCTCCAGTCTGGCCCTGCACGCGCCGTCGCAAATTGTCGCGGCGATT
AAATCTCGCGCCGATCAACTGGGTGCCAGCGTGGTGGTGTCGATGGTAGAACGAAGCGGCGTCGAAGCCT
GTAAAGCGGCGGTGCACAATCTTCTCGCGCAACGCGTCAGTGGGCTGATCATTAACTATCCGCTGGATGA
CCAGGATGCCATTGCTGTGGAAGCTGCCTGCACTAATGTTCCGGCGTTATTTCTTGATGTCTCTGACCAG
ACACCCATCAACAGTATTATTTTCTCCCATGAAGACGGTACGCGACTGGGCGTGGAGCATCTGGTCGCAT
TGGGTCACCAGCAAATCGCGCTGTTAGCGGGCCCATTAAGTTCTGTCTCGGCGCGTCTGCGTCTGGCTGG
CTGGCATAAATATCTCACTCGCAATCAAATTCAGCCGATAGCGGAACGGGAAGGCGACTGGAGTGCCATG
TCCGGTTTTCAACAAACCATGCAAATGCTGAATGAGGGCATCGTTCCCACTGCGATGCTGGTTGCCAACG
ATCAGATGGCGCTGGGCGCAATGCGCGCCATTACCGAGTCCGGGCTGCGCGTTGGTGCGGATATCTCGGT
AGTGGGATACGACGATACCGAAGACAGCTCATGTTATATCCCGCCGTTAACCACCATCAAACAGGATTTT
CGCCTGCTGGGGCAAACCAGCGTGGACCGCTTGCTGCAACTCTCTCAGGGCCAGGCGGTGAAGGGCAATC
AGCTGTTGCCCGTCTCACTGGTGAAAAGAAAAACCACCCTGGCGCCCAATACGCAAACCGCCTCTCCCCG
CGCGTTGGCCGATTCATTAATGCAGCTGGCACGACAGGTTTCCCGACTGGAAAGCGGGCAGTGAGCGCAA
CGCAATTAATGTAAGTTAGCTCACTCATTAGGCACAATTCTCATGTTTGACAGCTTATCATCGACTGCAC
GGTGCACCAATGCTTCTGGCGTCAGGCAGCCATCGGAAGCTGTGGTATGGCTGTGCAGGTCGTAAATCAC
TGCATAATTCGTGTCGCTCAAGGCGCACTCCCGTTCTGGATAATGTTTTTTGCGCCGACATCATAACGGT
TCTGGCAAATATTCTGAAATGAGCTGTTGACAATTAATCATCGGCTCGTATAATGTGTGGAATTGTGAGC
GGATAACAATTTCACACAGGAAACAGCCAGTCCGTTTAGGTGTTTTCACGAGCACTTCACCAACAAGGAC
CATAGATTATGAAAACTGAAGAAGGTAAACTGGTAATCTGGATTAACGGCGATAAAGGCTATAACGGTCT
CGCTGAAGTCGGTAAGAAATTCGAGAAAGATACCGGAATTAAAGTCACCGTTGAGCATCCGGATAAACTG
GAAGAGAAATTCCCACAGGTTGCGGCAACTGGCGATGGCCCTGACATTATCTTCTGGGCACACGACCGCT
TTGGTGGCTACGCTCAATCTGGCCTGTTGGCTGAAATCACCCCGGACAAAGCGTTCCAGGACAAGCTGTA
TCCGTTTACCTGGGATGCCGTACGTTACAACGGCAAGCTGATTGCTTACCCGATCGCTGTTGAAGCGTTA
TCGCTGATTTATAACAAAGATCTGCTGCCGAACCCGCCAAAAACCTGGGAAGAGATCCCGGCGCTGGATA
AAGAACTGAAAGCGAAAGGTAAGAGCGCGCTGATGTTCAACCTGCAAGAACCGTACTTCACCTGGCCGCT
GATTGCTGCTGACGGGGGTTATGCGTTCAAGTATGAAAACGGCAAGTACGACATTAAAGACGTGGGCGTG
GATAACGCTGGCGCGAAAGCGGGTCTGACCTTCCTGGTTGACCTGATTAAAAACAAACACATGAATGCAG
ACACCGATTACTCCATCGCAGAAGCTGCCTTTAATAAAGGCGAAACAGCGATGACCATCAACGGCCCGTG
GGCATGGTCCAACATCGACACCAGCAAAGTGAATTATGGTGTAACGGTACTGCCGACCTTCAAGGGTCAA
CCATCCAAACCGTTCGTTGGCGTGCTGAGCGCAGGTATTAACGCCGCCAGTCCGAACAAAGAGCTGGCAA
AAGAGTTCCTCGAAAACTATCTGCTGACTGATGAAGGTCTGGAAGCGGTTAATAAAGACAAACCGCTGGG
TGCCGTAGCGCTGAAGTCTTACGAGGAAGAGTTGGCGAAAGATCCACGTATTGCCGCCACCATGGAAAAC
GCCCAGAAAGGTGAAATCATGCCGAACATCCCGCAGATGTCCGCTTTCTGGTATGCCGTGCGTACTGCGG
TGATCAACGCCGCCAGCGGTCGTCAGACTGTCGATGAAGCCCTGAAAGACGCGCAGACTAATTCGAGCTC
GAACAACAACAACAATAACAATAACAACAACCTCGGGATCGAGGGAAGGATTTCAACTAGTGGATCTGGT
GGTGGTGGCGGTTCCATGAGCGAGAATCTTTATTTTCAGGGATCCATG
[270 nt withheld, positions 4459-4728]
GGTGGCGGCGGGAGTGGAGGAGGTGGGAGTGGAGAAAGCTTGTTTAAGGGGCCGCGTGATTACAACCCGA
TATCGAGCACCATTTGTCATTTGACGAATGAATCTGATGGGCACACAACATCGTTGTATGGTATTGGATT
TGGTCCCTTCATCATTACAAACAAGCACTTGTTTAGAAGAAATAATGGAACACTGTTGGTCCAATCACTA
CATGGTGTATTCAAGGTCAAGAACACCACGACTTTGCAACAACACCTCATTGATGGGAGGGACATGATAA
TTATTCGCATGCCTAAGGATTTCCCACCATTTCCTCAAAAGCTGAAATTTAGAGAGCCACAAAGGGAAGA
GCGCATATGTCTTGTGACAACCAACTTCCAAACTTGATAAAGCGGCCGCCACCATCACCACCACCACTAG
GGGCCGCACTCGAGAAGCTTGGCACTGGCCGTCGTTTTACAACGTCGTGACTGGGAAAACCCTGGCGTTA
CCCAACTTAATCGCCTTGCAGCACATCCCCCTTTCGCCAGCTGGCGTAATAGCGAAGAGGCCCGCACCGA
TCGCCCTTCCCAACAGTTGCGCAGCCTGAATGGCGAATGGCAGCTTGGCTGTTTTGGCGGATGAGATAAG
ATTTTCAGCCTGATACAGATTAAATCAGAACGCAGAAGCGGTCTGATAAAACAGAATTTGCCTGGCGGCA
GTAGCGCGGTGGTCCCACCTGACCCCATGCCGAACTCAGAAGTGAAACGCCGTAGCGCCGATGGTAGTGT
GGGGTCTCCCCATGCGAGAGTAGGGAACTGCCAGGCATCAAATAAAACGAAAGGCTCAGTCGAAAGACTG
GGCCTTTCGTTTTATCTGTTGTTTGTCGGTGAACGCTCTCCTGAGTAGGACAAATCCGCCGGGAGCGGAT
TTGAACGTTGCGAAGCAACGGCCCGGAGGGTGGCGGGCAGGACGCCCGCCATAAACTGCCAGGCATCAAA
TTAAGCAGAAGGCCATCCTGACGGATGGCCTTTTTGCGTTTCTACAAACTCTTTTGTTTATTTTTCTAAA
TACATTCAAATATGTATCCGCTCATGAGACAATAACCCTGATAAATGCTTCAATAATATTGAAAAAGGAA
GAGTATGAGTATTCAACATTTCCGTGTCGCCCTTATTCCCTTTTTTGCGGCATTTTGCCTTCCTGTTTTT
GCTCACCCAGAAACGCTGGTGAAAGTAAAAGATGCTGAAGATCAGTTGGGTGCACGAGTGGGTTACATCG
AACTGGATCTCAACAGCGGTAAGATCCTTGAGAGTTTTCGCCCCGAAGAACGTTTCCCAATGATGAGCAC
TTTTAAAGTTCTGCTATGTGGCGCGGTATTATCCCGTGTTGACGCCGGGCAAGAGCAACTCGGTCGCCGC
ATACACTATTCTCAGAATGACTTGGTTGAGTACTCACCAGTCACAGAAAAGCATCTTACGGATGGCATGA
CAGTAAGAGAATTATGCAGTGCTGCCATAACCATGAGTGATAACACTGCGGCCAACTTACTTCTGACAAC
GATCGGAGGACCGAAGGAGCTAACCGCTTTTTTGCACAACATGGGGGATCATGTAACTCGCCTTGATCGT
TGGGAACCGGAGCTGAATGAAGCCATACCAAACGACGAGCGTGACACCACGATGCCTGTAGCAATGGCAA
CAACGTTGCGCAAACTATTAACTGGCGAACTACTTACTCTAGCTTCCCGGCAACAATTAATAGACTGGAT
GGAGGCGGATAAAGTTGCAGGACCACTTCTGCGCTCGGCCCTTCCGGCTGGCTGGTTTATTGCTGATAAA
TCTGGAGCCGGTGAGCGTGGGTCTCGCGGTATCATTGCAGCACTGGGGCCAGATGGTAAGCCCTCCCGTA
TCGTAGTTATCTACACGACGGGGAGTCAGGCAACTATGGATGAACGAAATAGACAGATCGCTGAGATAGG
TGCCTCACTGATTAAGCATTGGTAACTGTCAGACCAAGTTTACTCATATATACTTTAGATTGATT
[38 nt withheld, positions 6754-6791]
A
[37 nt withheld, positions 6793-6829]
ATTTTGTTAAAATTCGCGTTAAATTTTTGTTAAATCAGCTCATTTTTTAACCAATAGGCCGAAATCGGCA
AAATCCCTTATAAATCAAAAGAATAGCCCGAGATAGGGT
[37 nt withheld, positions 6939-6975]
AAAGAACGTGGACTCCAACGTCAAAGG
[141 nt withheld, positions 7003-7143]
G
[125 nt withheld, positions 7145-7269]
AAAGGATCTAGGTGAAGATCCTTTTTGATAATCTCATGACCAAAATCCCTTAACGTGAGTTTTCGTTCCA
CTGAGCGTCAGACCCCGTAGAAAAGATCAAAGGATCTTC
Features (pLannotate 1.2.2; 21 found; start..end, strand, type, name):
      1..589     +  rep_origin     ori: high-copy-number ColE1/pMB1/pBR322/pUC origin of replication
    775..915     -  misc_feature   bom: basis of mobility region from pBR322
   1017..1208    -  CDS            rop: Rop protein, which maintains plasmids at low copy number; rop
   1231..1605    +  CDS            YPB1_ECOLX (fragment): Protein predicted: Swiss-Prot protein existence level 4. From Escherichia coli.
   1704..1781    +  promoter       lacIq promoter: lacI (mutant); In the lacIq allele, a single base change in the promoter boosts expression of the lacI gene about 10-fold.
   1782..2864    +  CDS            lacI: lac repressor; lacI; The lac repressor binds to the lac operator to inhibit transcription in E. coli. This inhibition can be relieved by adding lactose or isopropyl-β-D-thiogalactopyranoside (IPTG).
   2877..2898    +  protein_bind   CAP binding site: CAP binding activates transcription in the presence of cAMP. E. coli catabolite activator protein
   2917..2934    +  promoter       tet promoter (fragment): E. coli promoter for tetracycline efflux protein gene
   3107..3135    +  promoter       tac promoter: strong E. coli promoter; hybrid between the trp and lac UV5 promoters
   3143..3159    +  protein_bind   lac operator: The lac repressor binds to the lac operator to inhibit transcription in E. coli. This inhibition can be relieved by adding lactose or isopropyl-β-D-thiogalactopyranoside (IPTG). lac repressor encoded by lacI
   3229..4329    +  CDS            MBP: maltose binding protein from E. coli; malE (mutated); This version of the gene does not encode a signal sequence, so MBP will remain in the cytosol.
   4431..4451    +  CDS            capTEV™ (fragment): composite tag for in vivo biotinylation, TEV protease cleavage, and 6xHis tagging
   4459..4725    +  CDS            FRB (sequence withheld): FKBP-rapamycin binding domain of human FRAP
   4759..5112    +  CDS            TEV protease (fragment): tobacco etch virus protease (Kapust et al., 2001)
   5171..5325    +  CDS            lacZα (fragment): LacZα fragment of β-galactosidase; lacZ fragment
   5418..5533    +  ncRNA          5S rRNA: Accession: RF00001 - 5S ribosomal RNA
   5537..5623    +  terminator     rrnB T1 terminator: Escherichia coli rrnB; transcription terminator T1 from the E. coli rrnB gene
   5715..5742    +  terminator     rrnB T2 terminator: transcription terminator T2 from the E. coli rrnB gene
   5761..5852    +  promoter       AmpR promoter: bla
   5853..6713    +  CDS            AmpR: β-lactamase; bla; confers resistance to ampicillin, carbenicillin, and related antibiotics
   6755..7268    -  rep_origin     M13 ori (sequence partly withheld): M13 bacteriophage origin of replication; arrow indicates direction of (+) strand synthesis
