[The description below was written by a language model from this plasmid's Addgene catalogue record and pLannotate feature annotations shown in this document.]
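Description:
pRC04 is a bacterial expression plasmid built on a pMBP (pMAL-type) backbone, about 7.4 kb in total, that produces an MBP-tagged fusion of the FRB domain to the N-terminal fragment of TEV protease. It replicates from a ColE1/pMB1-family origin accompanied by the pBR322 bom region and the rop gene. The catalogue lists it as high copy, although rop is normally associated with reduced copy number. Selection is by ampicillin through the bla gene, and an M13 phage origin is also present, which in principle allows single-stranded DNA production.

Expression is driven by the tac promoter with a downstream lac operator. The plasmid carries its own lacI under the lacIq promoter, so transcription stays repressed until it is induced with IPTG. The open reading frame begins with a signal-sequence-free maltose binding protein, which remains cytosolic and serves as an N-terminal solubility and affinity tag. MBP is followed by a short element annotated as a fragment of a TEV-cleavage composite tag, most likely a TEV recognition site. Next come the FKBP-rapamycin binding (FRB) domain of human FRAP and a partial TEV protease coding region corresponding to the N-terminal split half. A residual lacZα fragment and the rrnB T1/T2 terminators lie downstream.

The design fits a split-protease scheme in which FRB dimerises with an FKBP-fused complementary TEV half in the presence of rapamycin or an analogue, reconstituting protease activity. That partner construct is not part of this record. The associated publication concerns optochemical control of protein localization and activity in cell-like compartments, which suggests the plasmid is used to make recombinant protein for such in vitro systems. The depositor and sequencing-derived records show the same features and differ by a single nucleotide in length.
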