Addgene plasmid #114683: pRC04
Purpose: FRB-TEV-N
Depositing lab: Matthew Good. Depositing organization: University of Pennsylvania. Publication: Optochemical Control of Protein Localization and Activity within Cell-like Compartments. Caldwell RM, Bermudez JG, Thai D, Aonbangkhen C, Schuster BS, Courtney T, Deiters A, Hammer DA, Chenoweth DM, Good MC. Biochemistry. 2018 May 8;57(18):2590-2596. doi: 10.1021/acs.biochem.8b00131. Epub 2018 Apr 19. PubMed 29671583.
Backbone
  Vector backbone: pMBP
  Backbone size w/o insert (bp): 6698
  Total vector size (bp): 7379
  Vector type: Bacterial Expression
Growth in bacteria
  Bacterial resistance: Ampicillin, 100 μg/mL
  Growth temperature: 37°C
  Growth strain: DH5alpha
  Copy number: High Copy
Gene/Insert
  Gene/Insert name: FRB-TEV-N (alt name: FRB-TEVn)
  Insert size (bp): 681
  Promoter: Tac Promoter
  Tag / fusion protein: MBP (N terminal on backbone)
  Cloning method: Ligation Independent Cloning
  Sequencing primers: 5′ pMal; 3′ M13 Promoter
Terms and licenses: Academic/Nonprofit Terms; Industry Terms: Not Available to Industry
How to cite: pRC04 was a gift from Matthew Good (Addgene plasmid # 114683 ; http://n2t.net/addgene:114683 ; RRID:Addgene_114683)
